>Addgene plasmid #84179 | pFGC5941-PacI-ath-STTM860 | addgene full sequence | sequence record 169615 | Addgene NGS Result
TGAGACTTTTCAACAAAGGGTAATTTCGGGAAACCTCCTCGGATTCCATTGCCCAGCTATCTGTCACYTC
ATCGAAAGGACRGTRGAAAAGGAAGGTGGCTCCTACAAATGCCATCATTGCGATAAAGGAAAGGCTATCA
TTCAAGATGCCTCTGCCGACAGTGGTCCNTAAAGATGGACCCCCACCCACGAGGAGCATCGTGGAAAAAG
AAGACGTTCCAACCACGTCTTCAAAGCAAGTGGATTGATGTGACATCTCCACTGACATAAGGGATGACGC
ACAACCCCACTATCCTTCGCAAGACCCTTCCTCTATATAAGGAAGTTCATTTCATTTGGAGAGGACAGCC
CAAGCTTATACATAGTCCCTAAATCTATTGAGTTGTTGTTGTTATGGTCTAATTTAAATATGGTCTAAAG
AAGAAGAATATACATAGTCCCTAAATCTATTGAGAATTCGGTACGCTGAAATCACCAGTCTCTCTCTACA
AATCTATCTCTCTCTATTTTCTCCATAAATAATGTGTGAGTAGTTTCCCGATAAGGGAAATTAGGGTTCT
TATAGGGTTTCGCTCATGTGTTGAGCATATAAGAAACCCTTAGTATGTATTTGTACTTGTAGAATACTTC
TATCAATAAAATTTCTAATTCCTAAAACCAAAATCCAGTACTAAAATCCAGATCTCCTAAAGTCCCTATA
GATCTTTGTCGTGAATATAAACCAGACACGGGACGACTAGACCTGGAGCCCAGACGCCGTTCGAAGCTAG
AAGTACCGCTTAGGCAGGAGGCCGTTAGGGAAAAGATGCTAAGGCAGGGTTGGTTACGTTGACTCCCCCG
TAGGTTTGGTTTAAATATGATGAAGTGGACGGAAGGAAGGAGGAAGACAAGGAAGGATAAGGTTGCAGGC
CCTGTGCAAGGTAAGAAGATGGAAATTTGATAGAGGCACGCTACTATACTTATACTATACGCTAAGGGAA
TGATTGTATTTATACCCTATACCCCCTAATAACCCCTTATCAATTTAAGAAATAATCCGCATAAGCCCCC
GCTTAAAAATTGGTATCAGAGCCATGAATAGGTCTATGACCAAAACTCAAGAGGATAAAACCTCACCAAA
ATACGAAAGAGTCCTTAACTCTAAGGATAAAAGATCTTTCAAGATCAAAACTAGTTCCCTCACACCGGTG
ACGGGGATCGCATGCGACCTCTAGACCATCACATTGGAGCTTCAGCTGCTCGAGTTCTATAGTGTCACCT
AAGTCGTATGTGTATGATACATAAGGTTATGTATTAATTGTAGCCGCGTTCTTACGTCGACGTACCAATT
ACGCCCCGCCCTGTCACTCATCGCAGTACTGTTGTAATTCATTAAGCATTCTGCCGACATGGAAGCCATC
ACAAACGGCATGATGAACCTGAATCGCCAGCGGCATCAGCACCTTGTCGCCTTGCGTATAATATTTGCCC
ATGGTGAAAACGGGGGCGAAGAAGTTGTCCATATTGGCCACGTTTAAATCAAAACTGGTGAAACTCACCC
AGGGATTGGCTGAGACGAAAAACATATTCTCAATAAACCCTTTAGGGAAATAGGCCAGGTTTTCACCGTA
ACACGCCACATCTTGCGAATATATGTGTAGAAACTGCCGGAAATCGTCGTGGTATTCACTCCAGAGCGAT
GAAAACGTTTCAGTTTGCTCATGGAAAACGGTGTAACAAGGGTGAACACTATCCCATATTACCAGCTCAC
CGTCTTTCATTGCCATACGGAACTCCGGATGAGCATTCATCAGGCGGGCAAGAATGTGAATAAAGGCCGG
ATAAAACTTGTGCTTATTTTTCTTTACGGTCTTTAAAAAGGCCGTAATATCCAGCTGAACGGTCTGGTTA
TAGGTACATTGAGCAACTGACTGAAATGCCTCAAAATGTTCTTTACGATGCCATTGGGATATATCAACGG
TGGTATATCCAGTGATTTCTTTCTCCATTTTAGCTTCCTTAGTTCCTGAAAATCTCGATAACTCATTAAA
GCTTATCGATGATAAGCTGTCAAACATGAGAATTTAGCCCGCCTAATGAGCGGGCTTTTTGTTGTGATCC
GCGTTGCTGGCGTTTTTCCATAGGCTCCGCCCCCCTGACGAGCATCACAAAAATCGACGCTCAAGTCAGA
GGTGGCGAAACCCGACAGGACTATAAAGATACCAGGCGTTTCCCCCCTGGGAGCTCCCTCGTGCGCTCTC
CTGTTCCGACCCTGCCGCTTACCGGATACCTGTCCGCCTTTCTTAATTAACTCTCTAGACTCACCTAGGA
TCCATGAATTCTGAGATTTTTCAAATCAGTGCGCAAGACGTGACGTAAGTATCCGAGTCAGTTTTTATTT
TTCTACTAATTTGGTCGTTTATTTCGGCGTGTAGGACATGGCAACCGGGCCTGAATTTCGCGGGTATTCT
GTTTCTATTCCAACTTTTTCTTGATCCGCAGCCATTAACGACTTTTGAATAGATACGCTGACACGCCAAG
CCTCGCTAGTCAAAAGTGTACCAAACAACGCTTTACAGCAAGAACGGAATGCGCGTGACGCTCGCGGTGA
CGCCATTTCGCCTTTTCAGAAATGGATAAATAGCCTTGCTTCCTATTATATCTTCCCAAATTACCAATAC
ATTACACTAGCATCTGAATTTCATAACCAATCTCGATACACCAAATCGAATCGATGAGCCCAGAACGACG
CCCGGCCGACATCCGCCGTGCCACCGAGGCGGACATGCCGGCGGTCTGCACCATCGTCAACCACTACATC
GAGACAAGCACGGTCAACTTCCGTACCGAGCCGCAGGAACCGCAGGAGTGGACGGACGACCTCGTCCGTC
TGCGGGAGCGCTATCCCTGGCTCGTCGCCGAGGTGGACGGCGAGGTCGCCGGCATCGCCTACGCGGGCCC
CTGGAAGGCACGCAACGCCTACGACTGGACGGCCGAGTCGACCGTGTACGTCTCCCCCCGCCACCAGCGG
ACGGGACTGGGCTCCACGCTCTACACCCACCTGCTGAAGTCCCTGGAGGCACAGGGCTTCAAGAGCGTGG
TCGCTGTCATCGGGCTGCCCAACGACCCGAGCGTGCGCATGCACGAGGCGCTCGGATATGCCCCCCGCGG
CATGCTGCGGGCGGCCGGCTTCAAGCACGGGAACTGGCATGACGTGGGTTTCTGGCAGCTGGACTTCAGC
CTGCCGGTACCGCCCCGTCCGGTCCTGCCCGTCACCGAGATTTGACTGCAGAATCTTGGACTCCCATGTT
GGCAAAGGCAACCAAACAAACAATGAATGATCCGCTCCTGCATATGGGGCGGTTTGAGTATTTCAACTGC
CATTTGGGCTGAATTGAAGACATGCTCCTGTCAGAAATTCCGTGATCTTACTCAATATTCAGTAATCTCG
GCCAATATCCTAAATGTGCGTGGCTTTATCTGTCTTTGTATTGTTTCATCAATTCATGTAACGTTTGCTT
TTCTTATGAATTTTCAAATAAATTATCAGATCCGAGCTCGAATTAATTCGGCGTTAATTCAGTACATTAA
AAACGTCCGCAATGTGTTATTAAGTTGTCTAAGCGTCAATTTGTTTACACCACAATATATCCTGCCACCA
GCCAGCCAACAGCTCCCCGACCGGCAGCTCGGCACAAAATCACCACTCGATACAGGCAGCCCATCAGTCC
GGGACGGCGTCAGCGGGAGAGCCGTTGTAAGGCGGCAGACTTTGCTCATGTTACCGATGCTATTCGGAAG
AACGGCAACTAAGCTGCCGGGTTTGAAACACGGATGATCTCGCGGAGGGTAGCATGTTGATTGTAACGAT
GACAGAGCGTTGCTGCCTGTGATCACCGCGGTTTCAAAATCGGCTCCGTCGATACTATGTTATACGCCAA
CTTTGAAAACAACTTTGAAAAAGCTGTTTTCTGGTATTTAAGGTTTTAGAATGCAAGGAACAGTGAATTG
GAGTTCGTCTTGTTATAATTAGCTTCTTGGGGTATCTTTAAATACTGTAGAAAAGAGGAAGGAAATAATA
AATGGCTAAAATGAGAATATCACCGGAATTGAAAAAACTGATCGAAAAATACCGCTGCGTAAAAGATACG
GAAGGAATGTCTCCTGCTAAGGTATATAAGCTGGTGGGAGAAAATGAAAACCTATATTTAAAAATGACGG
ACAGCCGGTATAAAGGGACCACCTATGATGTGGAACGGGAAAAGGACATGATGCTATGGCTGGAAGGAAA
GCTGCCTGTTCCAAAGGTCCTGCACTTTGAACGGCATGATGGCTGGAGCAATCTGCTCATGAGTGAGGCC
GATGGCGTCCTTTGCTCGGAAGAGTATGAAGATGAACAAAGCCCTGAAAAGATTATCGAGCTGTATGCGG
AGTGCATCAGGCTCTTTCACTCCATCGACATATCGGATTGTCCCTATACGAATAGCTTAGACAGCCGCTT
AGCCGAATTGGATTACTTACTGAATAACGATCTGGCCGATGTGGATTGCGAAAACTGGGAAGAAGACACT
CCATTTAAAGATCCGCGCGAGCTGTATGATTTTTTAAAGACGGAAAAGCCCGAAGAGGAACTTGTCTTTT
CCCACGGCGACCTGGGAGACAGCAACATCTTTGTGAAAGATGGCAAAGTAAGTGGCTTTATTGATCTTGG
GAGAAGCGGCAGGGCGGACAAGTGGTATGACATTGCCTTCTGCGTCCGGTCGATCAGGGAGGATATCGGG
GAAGAACAGTATGTCGAGCTATTTTTTGACTTACTGGGGATCAAGCCTGATTGGGAGAAAATAAAATATT
ATATTTTACTGGATGAATTGTTTTAGTACCTAGAATGCATGACCAAAATCCCTTAACGTGAGTTTTCGTT
CCACTGAGCGTCAGACCCCGTAGAAAAGATCAAAGGATCTTCTTGAGATCCTTTTTTTCTGCGCGTAATC
TGCTGCTTGCAAACAAAAAAACCACCGCTACCAGCGGTGGTTTGTTTGCCGGATCAAGAGCTACCAACTC
TTTTTCCGAAGGTAACTGGCTTCAGCAGAGCGCAGATACCAAATACTGTCCTTCTAGTGTAGCCGTAGTT
AGGCCACCACTTCAAGAACTCTGTAGCACCGCCTACATACCTCGCTCTGCTAATCCTGTTACCAGTGGCT
GCTGCCAGTGGCGATAAGTCGTGTCTTACCGGGTTGGACTCAAGACGATAGTTACCGGATAAGGCGCAGC
GGTCGGGCTGAACGGGGGGTTCGTGCACACAGCCCAGCTTGGAGCGAACGACCTACACCGAACTGAGATA
CCTACAGCGTGAGCTATGAGAAAGCGCCACGCTTCCCGAAGGGAGAAAGGCGGACAGGTATCCGGTAAGC
GGCAGGGTCGGAACAGGAGAGCGCACGAGGGAGCTTCCAGGGGGAAACGCCTGGTATCTTTATAGTCCTG
TCGGGTTTCGCCACCTCTGACTTGAGCGTCGATTTTTGTGATGCTCGTCAGGGGGGCGGAGCCTATGGAA
AAACGCCAGCAACGCGGCCTTTTTACGGTTCCTGGCCTTTTGCTGGCCTTTTGCTCACATGTTCTTTCCT
GCGTTATCCCCTGATTCTGTGGATAACCGTATTACCGCCTTTGAGTGAGCTGATACCGCTCGCCGCAGCC
GAACGACCGAGCGCAGCGAGTCAGTGAGCGAGGAAGCGGAAGAGCGCCTGATGCGGTATTTTCTCCTTAC
GCATCTGTGCGGTATTTCACACCGCATATGGTGCACTCTCAGTACAATCTGCTCTGATGCCGCATAGTTA
AGCCAGTATACACTCCGCTATCGCTACGTGACTGGGTCATGGCTGCGCCCCGACACCCGCCAACACCCGC
TGACGCGCCCTGACGGGCTTGTCTGCTCCCGGCATCCGCTTACAGACAAGCTGTGACCGTCTCCGGGAGC
TGCATGTGTCAGAGGTTTTCACCGTCATCACCGAAACGCGCGAGGCAGGGTGCCTTGATGTGGGCGCCGG
CGGTCGAGTGGCGACGGCGCGGCTTGTCCGCGCCCTGGTAGATTGCCTGGCCGTAGGCCAGCCATTTTTG
AGCGGCCAGCGGCCGCGATAGGCCGACGCGAAGCGGCGGGGCGTAGGGAGCGCAGCGACCGAAGGGTAGG
CGCTTTTTGCAGCTCTTCGGCTGTGCGCTGGCCAGACAGTTATGCACAGGCCAGGCGGGTTTTAAGAGTT
TTAATAAGTTTTAAAGAGTTTTAGGCGGAAAAATCGCCTTTTTTCTCTTTTATATCAGTCACTTACATGT
GTGACCGGTTCCCAATGTACGGCTTTGGGTTCCCAATGTACGGGTTCCGGTTCCCAATGTACGGCTTTGG
GTTCCCAATGTACGTGCTATCCACAGGAAAGAGACCTTTTCGACCTTTTTCCCCTGCTAGGGCAATTTGC
CCTAGCATCTGCTCCGTACATTAGGAACCGGCGGATGCTTCGCCCTCGATCAGGTTGCGGTAGCGCATGA
CTAGGATCGGGCCAGCCTGCCCCGCCTCCTCCTTCAAATCGTACTCCGGCAGGTCATTTGACCCGATCAG
CTTGCGCACGGTGAAACAGAACTTCTTGAACTCTCCGGCGCTGCCACTGCGTTCGTAGATCGTCTTGAAC
AACCATCTGGCTTCTGCCTTGCCTGCGGCGCGGCGTGCCAGGCGGTAGAGAAAACGGCCGATGCCGGGAT
CGATCAAAAAGTAATCGGGGTGAACCGTCAGCACGTCCGGGTTCTTGCCTTCTGTGATCTCGCGGTACAT
CCAATCAGCTAGCTCGATCTCGATGTACTCCGGCCGCCCGGTTTCGCTCTTTACGATCTTGTAGCGGCTA
ATCAAGGCTTCACCCTCGGATACCGTCACCAGGCGGCCGTTCTTGGCCTTCTTCGTACGCTGCATGGCAA
CGTGCGTGGTGTTTAACCGAATGCAGGTTTCTACCAGGTCGTCTTTCTGCTTTCCGCCATCGGCTCGCCG
GCAGAACTTGAGTACGTCCGCAACGTGTGGACGGAACACGCGGCCGGGCTTGTCTCCCTTCCCTTCCCGG
TATCGGTTCATGGATTCGGTTAGATGGGAAACCGCCATCAGTACCAGGTCGTAATCCCACACACTGGCCA
TGCCGGCCGGCCCTGCGGAAACCTCTACGTGCCCGTCTGGAAGCTCGTAGCGGATCACCTCGCCAGCTCG
TCGGTCACGCTTCGACAGACGGAAAACGGCCACGTCCATGATGCTGCGACTATCGCGGGTGCCCACGTCA
TAGAGCATCGGAACGAAAAAATCTGGTTGCTCGTCGCCCTTGGGCGGCTTCCTAATCGACGGCGCACCGG
CTGCCGGCGGTTGCCGGGATTCTTTGCGGATTCGATCAGCGGCCGCTTGCCACGATTCACCGGGGCGTGC
TTCTGCCTCGATGCGTTGCCGCTGGGCGGCCTGCGCGGCCTTCAACTTCTCCACCAGGTCATCACCCAGC
GCCGCGCCGATTTGTACCGGGCCGGATGGTTTGCGACCGCTCACGCCGATTCCTCGGGCTTGGGGGTTCC
AGTGCCATTGCAGGGCCGGCAGGCAACCCAGCCGCTTACGCCTGGCCAACCGCCCGTTCCTCCACACATG
GGGCATTCCACGGCGTCGGTGCCTGGTTGTTCTTGATTTTCCATGCCGCCTCCTTTAGCCGCTAAAATTC
ATCTACTCATTTATTCATTTGCTCATTTACTCTGGTAGCTGCGCGATGTATTCAGATAGCAGCTCGGTAA
TGGTCTTGCCTTGGCGTACCGCGTACATCTTCAGCTTGGTGTGATCCTCCGCCGGCAACTGAAAGTTGAC
CCGCTTCATGGCTGGCGTGTCTGCCAGGCTGGCCAACGTTGCAGCCTTGCTGCTGCGTGCGCTCGGACGG
CCGGCACTTAGCGTGTTTGTGCTTTTGCTCATTTTCTCTTTACCTCATTAACTCAAATGAGTTTTGATTT
AATTTCAGCGGCCAGCGCCTGGACCTCGCGGGCAGCGTCGCCCTCGGGTTCTGATTCAAGAACGGTTGTG
CCGGCGGCGGCAGTGCCTGGGTAGCTCACGCGCTGCGTGATACGGGACTCAAGAATGGGCAGCTCGTACC
CGGCCAGCGCCTCGGCAACCTCACCGCCGATGCGCGTGCCTTTGATCGCCCGCGACACGACAAAGGCCGC
TTGTAGCCTTCCATCCGTGACCTCAATGCGCTGCTTAACCAGCTCCACCAGGTCGGCGGTGGCCCATATG
TCGTAAGGGCTTGGCTGCACCGGAATCAGCACGAAGTCGGCTGCCTTGATCGCGGACACAGCCAAGTCCG
CCGCCTGGGGCGCTCCGTCGATCACTACGAAGTCGCGCCGGCCGATGGCCTTCACGTCGCGGTCAATCGT
CGGGCGGTCGATGCCGACAACGGTTAGCGGTTGATCTTCCCGCACGGCCGCCCAATCGCGGGCACTGCCC
TGGGGATCGGAATCGACTAACAGAACATCGGCCCCGGCGAGTTGCAGGGCGCGGGCTAGATGGGTTGCGA
TGGTCGTCTTGCCTGACCCGCCTTTCTGGTTAAGTACAGCGATAACCTTCATGCGTTCCCCTTGCGTATT
TGTTTATTTACTCATCGCATCATATACGCAGCGACCGCATGACGCAAGCTGTTTTACTCAAATACACATC
ACCTTTTTAGACGGCGGCGCTCGGTTTCTTCAGCGGCCAAGCTGGCCGGCCAGGCCGCCAGCTTGGCATC
AGACAAACCGGCCAGGATTTCATGCAGCCGCACGGTTGAGACGTGCGCGGGCGGCTCGAACACGTACCCG
GCCGCGATCATCTCCGCCTCGATCTCTTCGGTAATGAAAAACGGTTCGTCCTGGCCGTCCTGGTGCGGTT
TCATGCTTGTTCCTCTTGGCGTTCATTCTCGGCGGCCGCCAGGGCGTCGGCCTCGGTCAATGCGTCCTCA
CGGAAGGCACCGCGCCGCCTGGCCTCGGTGGGCGTCACTTCCTCGCTGCGCTCAAGTGCGCGGTACAGGG
TCGAGCGATGCACGCCAAGCAGTGCAGCCGCCTCTTTCACGGTGCGGCCTTCCTGGTCGATCAGCTCGCG
GGCGTGCGCGATCTGTGCCGGGGTGAGGGTAGGGCGGGGGCCAAACTTCACGCCTCGGGCCTTGGCGGCC
TCGCGCCCGCTCCGGGTGCGGTCGATGATTAGGGAACGCTCGAACTCGGCAATGCCGGCGAACACGGTCA
ACACCATGCGGCCGGCCGGCGTGGTGGTGTCGGCCCACGGCTCTGCCAGGCTACGCAGGCCCGCGCCGGC
CTCCTGGATGCGCTCGGCAATGTCCAGTAGGTCGCGGGTGCTGCGGGCCAGGCGGTCTAGCCTGGTCACT
GTCACAACGTCGCCAGGGCGTAGGTGGTCAAGCATCCTGGCCAGCTCCGGGCGGTCGCGCCTGGTGCCGG
TGATCTTCTCGGAAAACAGCTTGGTGCAGCCGGCCGCGTGCAGTTCGGCCCGTTGGTTGGTCAAGTCCTG
GTCGTCGGTGCTGACGCGGGCATAGCCCAGCAGGCCAGCGGCGGCGCTCTTGTTCATGGCGTAATGTCTC
CGGTTCTAGTCGCAAGTATTCTACTTTATGCGACTAAAACACGCGACAAGAAAACGCCAGGAAAAGGGCA
GGGCGGCAGCCTGTCGCGTAACTTAGGACTTGTGCGACATGTCGTTTTCAGAAGACGGCTGCACTGAACG
TCAGAAGCCGACTGCACTATAGCAGCGGAGGGGTTGGATCAAAGTACTTTGATCCCGAGGGGAACCCTGT
GGTTGGCATGCACATACAAATGGACGAACGGATAAACCTTTTCACGCCCTTTTAAATATCCGATTATTCT
AATAAACGCTCTTTTCTCTTAGGTTTACCCGCCAATATATCCTGTCAAACACTGATAGTTTAAACTGAAG
GCGGGAAACGACAATCTGATCCAAGCTCAAGCTGCTCTAGCATTCGCCATTCAGGCTGCGCAACTGTTGG
GAAGGGCGATCGGTGCGGGCCTCTTCGCTATTACGCCAGCTGGCGAAAGGGGGATGTGCTGCAAGGCGAT
TAAGTTGGGTAACGCCAGGGTTTTCCCAGTCACGACGTTGTAAAACGACGGCCAGTGCCAAGCTTGCATG
CCTGCAGGTCCTGCTGAGCCTCGACATGTTGTCGCAAAATTCGCCCTGGACCCGCCCAACGATTTGTCGT
CACTGTCAAGGTTTGACCTGCACTTCATTTGGGGCCCACATACACCAAAAAAATGCTGCATAATTCTCGG
GGCAGCAAGTCGGTTACCCGGCCGCCGTGCTGGACCGGGTTGAATGGTGCCCGTAACTTTCGGTAGAGCG
GACGGCCAATACTCAACTTCAAGGAATCTCACCCATGCGCGCCGGCGGGGAACCGGAGTTCCCTTCAGTG
AGCGTTATTAGTTCGCCGCTCGGTGTGTCGTAGATACTAGCCCCTGGGGCACTTTTGAAATTTGAATAAG
ATTTATGTAATCAGTCTTTTAGGTTTGACCGGTTCTGCCGCTTTTTTTAAAATTGGATTTGTAATAATAA
AACGCAATTGTTTGTTATTGTGGCGCTCTATCATAGATGTCGCTATAAACCTATTCAGCACAATATATTG
TTTTCATTTTAATATTGTACATATAAGTAGTAGGGTACAATCAGTAAATTGAACGGAGAATATTATTCAT
AAAAATACGATAGTAACGGGTGATATATTCATTAGAATGAACCGAAACCGGCGGTAAGGATCTGAGCTAC
ACATGCTCAGGTTTTTTACAACGTGCACAACAGAATTGAAAGCAAATATCATGCGATCATAGGCGTCTCG
CATATCTCATTAAAGCAGGACTCTAGGGACTAGTCCCGGGTCTTAATTAAGTTTGCAAGCAGCAGATTAC
GCGCAGAAAAAAAGGATCTCAAGGAGATCCTTTGGATCACAAAAAAAAAAGCCCGCTCATTAGGCGGGTT
AAATTCCCGGGTACTGCAGCCGATTCATTAATGCAGGTTAACCTGGCTTATCGGAATTAATACGACTCAC
TATAGGGAGACCGGCAGATCTGATCCCTACTCCAAAAATGTCAAAGATACAGTCTCAGAAGACCAAAGGG
CTAT
Features (pLannotate 1.2.2; 26 found; start..end, strand, type, name):
      1..347     +  promoter       CaMV 35S promoter: strong constitutive promoter from cauliflower mosaic virus
    299..345     +  promoter       minimal CaMV 35S promoter: minimal 35S promoter from cauliflower mosaic virus
    508..684     +  polyA_signal   CaMV poly(A) signal: cauliflower mosaic virus polyadenylation signal
   1329..1988    -  CDS            CmR: chloramphenicol acetyltransferase; cat; confers resistance to chloramphenicol
   1989..2025    -  promoter       cat promoter (fragment): promoter of the E. coli cat gene encoding chloramphenicol acetyltransferase
   2025..2053    -  promoter       tet promoter: E. coli promoter for tetracycline efflux protein gene
   2115..2283    -  rep_origin     ori (fragment): high-copy-number ColE1/pMB1/pBR322/pUC origin of replication
   2328..2708    +  promoter       MAS promoter: mannopine synthase promoter (Velten et al., 1984)
   2714..3262    +  CDS            bar: PAT_STRHY - Experimental evidence at protein level: Swiss-Prot protein existence level 1. Inactivates phosphinothricin (PPT) by transfer of an acetyl group from acetyl CoA. Can also acetylate demethylphosphinothricin but not PTT or glutamate. This enzyme is an effector of phosphinothricin tripeptide (PTT or bialaphos) resistance. From Streptomyces hygroscopicus. Introduced by genetic manipulation and expressed in glufosinate-tolerant maize by Dekalb Genetics.
   3275..3527    +  terminator     MAS terminator: mannopine synthase terminator
   3613..3637    -  misc_feature   LB T-DNA repeat: left border repeat from nopaline C58 T-DNA
   4062..4856    +  CDS            KanR: aminoglycoside phosphotransferase; aphA-3; confers resistance to kanamycin
   4943..5531    +  rep_origin     ori: high-copy-number ColE1/pMB1/pBR322/pUC origin of replication
   5717..5857    -  misc_feature   bom: basis of mobility region from pBR322
   5959..5998    -  CDS            rop (fragment): Rop protein, which maintains plasmids at low copy number; rop
   6201..6395    -  rep_origin     pVS1 oriV: origin of replication for the Pseudomonas plasmid pVS1 (Heeb et al., 2000)
   6461..7534    -  CDS            pVS1 RepA: replication protein from the Pseudomonas plasmid pVS1 (Heeb et al., 2000)
   7963..8592    -  CDS            pVS1 StaA: stability protein from the Pseudomonas plasmid pVS1 (Heeb et al., 2000)
   9152..9553    -  CDS            Y4CG_SINFN (fragment): Protein inferred from homology: Swiss-Prot protein existence level 3. From Sinorhizobium fredii (strain NBRC 101917 / NGR234).
   9893..9917    -  misc_feature   RB T-DNA repeat: right border repeat from nopaline C58 T-DNA
   9983..10137   -  CDS            lacZα (fragment): LacZα fragment of β-galactosidase; lacZ fragment
  10140..10160   -  misc_feature   MCS (fragment): pUC18/19 multiple cloning site
  10161..10868   -  terminator     OCS terminator: octopine synthase terminator
  10901..10942   -  rep_origin     ori (fragment): high-copy-number ColE1/pMB1/pBR322/pUC origin of replication
  11048..11066   +  promoter       T7 promoter: promoter for bacteriophage T7 RNA polymerase
  11087..11134   +  promoter       CaMV 35S promoter (enhanced) (fragment): cauliflower mosaic virus 35S promoter with a duplicated enhancer region
