[The description below was written by a language model from this plasmid's Addgene catalogue record and pLannotate feature annotations shown in this document.]
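Description:
pFGC5941-PacI-ath-STTM860 is a plant expression binary vector built on the pFGC5941-PacI backbone and designed to knock down miR860 function in Arabidopsis thaliana. The feature table shows the typical architecture of an Agrobacterium T-DNA vector. Nopaline-type left and right border repeats define the region transferred into the plant genome. The backbone outside the borders carries a high-copy ColE1/pUC-type origin with the pBR322 bom site for propagation in E. coli, and the pVS1 oriV, RepA and StaA functions for replication and stable maintenance in Agrobacterium. Bacterial selection uses a backbone kanamycin resistance gene (aphA-3) together with chloramphenicol. Transformed plants are selected with Basta through a bar (phosphinothricin acetyltransferase) gene flanked by the mannopine synthase promoter and terminator, located next to the left border.

The payload is a cassette of about 2.8 kb inserted at a PacI site that is retained on both sides. According to the depositor, it contains a 2x35S promoter, the STTM860 module, a 35S terminator and a chloramphenicol acetyltransferase gene. The annotation agrees with this: an enhanced CaMV 35S promoter spans the sequence origin and is followed by a short unannotated interval, presumably the STTM itself, then the CaMV poly(A) signal and the reverse-oriented CmR gene with a fragment of a ColE1-type origin. The CmR marker adds a second bacterial selection for clones that have taken up the cassette. A short tandem target mimic is a non-coding transcript with two imperfect miRNA binding sites joined by a spacer. When strongly expressed, it sequesters the cognate miRNA and triggers its degradation, so the miRNA's targets are derepressed. An OCS terminator and lacZα/MCS remnants from the parental vector are also present within the T-DNA. The construct is used to generate stable miR860 loss-of-function Arabidopsis lines for functional studies.
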