Addgene plasmid #84179: pFGC5941-PacI-ath-STTM860
Purpose: target miRNA860 for destruction in Arabidopsis thaliana
Depositing lab: Guiliang Tang. Depositing organization: Michigan Technological University. Publication: Construction of short tandem target mimic (STTM) to block the functions of plant and animal microRNAs. Tang G, Yan J, Gu Y, Qiao M, Fan R, Mao Y, Tang X. Methods. 2012 Oct;58(2):118-25. doi: 10.1016/j.ymeth.2012.10.006. Epub 2012 Oct 23. PubMed 23098881.
Backbone
  Vector backbone: pFGC5941-PacI
  Backbone manufacturer: Guiliang Tang (Addgene plasmid # 44182)
  Backbone size w/o insert (bp): 8608
  Vector type: Plant Expression
  Selectable markers: Basta
Growth in bacteria
  Bacterial resistance: Chloramphenicol and Kanamycin, 25 & 50 μg/mL
  Growth temperature: 37°C
  Growth strain: DH5alpha
  Copy number: High Copy
Gene/Insert
  Gene/Insert name: STTM860
  Species: A. thaliana (mustard weed)
  Insert size (bp): 2846
  Promoter: 2x35S
  Cloning method: Restriction Enzyme; 5′ cloning site PacI (not destroyed); 3′ cloning site PacI (not destroyed)
  Sequencing primers: 5′ CACTATCCTTCGCAAGACCCTTCC; 3′ CAACACATGAGCGAAACCCTATAA
Terms and licenses: Academic/Nonprofit Terms; Industry Terms: Not Available to Industry
Depositor comments: The insert within this plasmid contains a 2x35S promoter, STTM, T35S and CmR.
How to cite: pFGC5941-PacI-ath-STTM860 was a gift from Guiliang Tang (Addgene plasmid # 84179 ; http://n2t.net/addgene:84179 ; RRID:Addgene_84179)
