>Addgene plasmid #84179 | pFGC5941-PacI-ath-STTM860 | depositor partial sequence | sequence record 160735 | STTM
ATACATAGTCCCTAAATCTATTGAGTTGTTGTTGTTATGGTCTAATTTAAATATGGTCTAAAGAAGAAGA
ATATACATAGTCCCTAAATCTATTGA
