>Addgene plasmid #84179 | pFGC5941-PacI-ath-STTM860 | addgene full sequence | sequence record 167544 | pFGC-RCS-1 5'-AATAAAAACTGACTCGGA-3'
TTTGAAATCTCAGAATTCATGGATCCTAGGTGAGTCTAGAGAGTTAATTAAGAAAGGCGGACAGGTATGG
GTAAGCGGCAGGGTCGGAACAGGAGAGCGCACGAGGGAGCTCCCAGGGGGGAAACGCCTGGTATCTTTAT
AGTCCTGTCGGGTTTCGCCACCTCTGACTTGAGCGTCGATTTTTGTGATGCTCGTCAGGGGGGCGGAGCC
TATGGAAAAACGCCAGCAACGCGGATCACAACAAAAAGCCCGCTCATTAGGCGGGCTAAATTCTCATGTT
TGACAGCTTATCATCGATAAGCTTTAATGAGTTATCGAGATTTTCAGGAACTAAGGAAGCTAAAATGGAG
AAAGAAATCACTGGATATACCACCGTTGATATATCCCAATGGCATCGTAAAGAACATTTTGAGGCATTTC
AGTCAGTTGCTCAATGTACCTATAACCAGACCGTTCAGCTGGATATTACGGCCTTTTTAAAGACCGTAAA
GAAAAATAAGCACAAGTTTTATCCGGCCTTTATTCACATTCTTGCCCGCCTGATGAATGCTCATCCGGAG
TTCCGTATGGCAATGAAAGACGGTGAGCTGGTAATATGGGATAGTGTTCACCCTTGTTACACCGTTTTCC
ATGAGCAAACTGAAACGTTTTCATCGCTCTGGAGTGAATACCACGACGATTTCCGGCAGTTTCTACACAT
ATATTCGCAAGATGTGGCGTGTTACGGTGAAAACCTGGCCTATTTCCCTAAAGGGTTTATTGAGAATATG
TTTTTCGTCTCAGCCA
