>Addgene plasmid #84179 | pFGC5941-PacI-ath-STTM860 | addgene partial sequence | sequence record 167546 | M13-F20 5'-TGTAAAACGACGGCCAGT-3'
GCTGAGCCTCGACATGTTGTCGCAAAATTCGCCCTGGACCCGCCCAACGATTTGTCGTCACTGTCAAGGT
TTGACCTGCACTTCATTTGGGGCCCACATACACCAAAAAAATGCTGCATAATTCTCGGGGCAGCAAGTCG
GTTACCCGGCCGCCGTGCTGGACCGGGTTGAATGGTGCCCGTAACTTTCGGTAGAGCGGACGGCCAATAC
TCAACTTCAAGGAATCTCACCCATGCGCGCCGGCGGGGAACCGGAGTTCCCTTCAGTGAGCGTTATTAGT
TCGCCGCTCGGTGTGTCGTAGATACTAGCCCCTGGGGCACTTTTGAAATTTGAATAAGATTTATGTAATC
AGTCTTTTAGGTTTGACCGGTTCTGCCGCTTTTTTTAAAATTGGATTTGTAATAATAAAACGCAATTGTT
TGTTATTGTGGCGCTCTATCATAGATGTCGCTATAAACCTATTCAGCACAATATATTGTTTTCATTTTAA
TATTGTACATATAAGTAGTAGGGTACAATCAGTAAATTGAACGGAGAATATTATTCATAAAAATACGATA
GTAACGGGTGATATATTCATTAGAATGAACCGAAACCGGCGGTAAGGATCTGAGCTACACATGCTCAGGT
TTTTTACAACGTGCACAACAGAATTGAAAGCAAATATCATGCGATCATAGGCGTCTCGCATATCTCATTA
AAGCAGGACTCTAGGGACTAGTCCCGGGTCTTAATTAAGTTTGCAAGCAGCAGATTACGCGCAGAAAAAA
AGGATCTCAAGGAGATCCTTTGGATCACAAAAAAAA
